>Addgene plasmid #26736 | pcDNAz-mBACEflag (C474A/C478A/C482A/C485A) | addgene partial sequence | sequence record 32965 | 26736 with BGH-rev
GTATACTGGTCGGGCCTCTTATCGTCGTCATCCTTGTAATCCTCGAGGTCGACCTTCAGCAGGGAGATGT
CATCAGCAAAGTCATCGTGCTGGTGGCGCAGGGCACGCAGGGCGCGCCACTGAGCTACCATGAGGGCGAG
TGGCAACATGAAGAGGGCGCAGATGGCCGCCATGACATAGGCTATGGTCATAAGTGTTGACTCATCTGTC
TGGGGAATGTTGTAGCCACAGTCTTCCATGTCTGCCGTAACAAACGGACCTTCCACTGCCGCCGTCCTGA
ACTCATCGTGCACATGGCAAGCGCTGACAGCAAAGCCAATTCGCTTTCGGGCTCGATCGAAGACGACATA
GAAACCTTCCATGATGACGGCTCCCATAACAGTGCCCGTGGATGACTGTGAGACAGCGAACTTGTAACAG
TCGTCTTGGGACGTGGCCACGTCCTCCACCGGCCGTAGGTATTGCTGAGGAAGGATGGTGATGCGGAAGG
ACTGATTGGTGACTTCACCCATGAGGTAAAGTGAAATGACTGGGAAAATGTTCCAAGGGGTCGTGCCTGC
TTGCCAGCACACCAGCTGCTCCCCTAGCCAAAAGCCATCCGGGAGCTTCTCCGTCGAGGAGGCTGCCTTG
ATGGACTTGACGGCAGCTTCAAATACTTTCTTGGGCAAGCGAAGGTTGGTGGTCCCACTGTCCACAATGC
TCTTGTCGTAGTTGTACTCCTTGCAGTCCATCTTGAGATCTTGACCATTGATTTCCACACGTACAATGAT
CACTTCATAATACCACTCCCGCCGGATGGGTGTGTACCAGAGACTGCCCGTGTATAGCGAGTGGTCGATA
CCACCAATGATCATGCTCCCCTCCCACCGAGGCCAGTGCCTCGGTCTGGTTGA
