[The description below was written by a language model from this plasmid's Addgene catalogue record.]
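Description:
pcDNAz-mBACEflag (C474A/C478A/C482A/C485A) is a mammalian expression plasmid built on the Invitrogen pcDNA3.1zeo(-) backbone (about 5 kb without insert). It is maintained in E. coli as a high-copy plasmid under ampicillin selection. No feature table accompanies the record, so individual backbone elements are not itemised. The listed sequencing primers (CMV forward and BGH reverse) are consistent with the usual pcDNA3.1 arrangement, in which the insert sits between the CMV immediate-early promoter and the bovine growth hormone polyadenylation signal. The "zeo" designation indicates the backbone version that carries a Zeocin resistance marker for selecting stably transfected mammalian cells.

The insert is an approximately 1.5 kb mouse Bace1 cDNA encoding the beta-site APP-cleaving enzyme (beta-secretase), with a FLAG epitope fused to its C terminus for detection or immunoprecipitation. It was placed in the vector by restriction enzyme cloning. Four cysteines, at positions 474, 478, 482 and 485, have been changed to alanine. Judging from the associated publication on S-palmitoylation-dependent targeting of BACE1 to lipid rafts, these substitutions appear intended to produce a palmitoylation-deficient enzyme. Such a mutant allows comparison with wild-type BACE1 to test whether raft association is required for amyloid-beta production in Alzheimer disease research. The depositor notes that the coding sequence also carries an F318L change inherited from the parental wild-type Bace1 clone, which is not known to affect function.
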