Addgene plasmid #26736: pcDNAz-mBACEflag (C474A/C478A/C482A/C485A)
Depositing lab: Gopal Thinakaran. Publication: Alzheimer disease Abeta production in the absence of S-palmitoylation-dependent targeting of BACE1 to lipid rafts. Vetrivel KS, Meckler X, Chen Y, Nguyen PD, Seidah NG, Vassar R, Wong PC, Fukata M, Kounnas MZ, Thinakaran G. J Biol Chem. 2009 Feb 6. 284(6):3793-803. 10.1074/jbc.M808920200 PubMed 19074428.
Backbone
  Vector backbone: pcDNA3.1zeo (-)
  Backbone manufacturer: Invitrogen
  Backbone size w/o insert (bp): 5014
  Vector type: Mammalian Expression
Growth in bacteria
  Bacterial resistance: Ampicillin, 100 μg/mL
  Growth temperature: 37°C
  Growth strain: DH5alpha
  Copy number: High Copy
Gene/Insert
  Gene/Insert name: BACE
  Species: M. musculus (mouse)
  Insert size (bp): 1504
  Mutation: Cys 474, 478, 482, and 485 mutated to Ala
  Entrez Gene: Bace1 (a.k.a. ASP2, Bace)
  Tag / fusion protein: FLAG (C terminal on insert)
  Cloning method: Restriction Enzyme
  Sequencing primers: 5′ CMV-Fwd; 3′ BGH-Rev
Resource information
  A portion of this plasmid was derived from a plasmid made by: Wt Bace1 received from Nabil Seidah, IRCM, Montreal
Terms and licenses: Academic/Nonprofit Terms; Industry Terms: Not Available to Industry
Depositor comments: Note that the F318L mutation present in the original Wt Bace1 from the Seidah lab is also present in this plasmid. The mutation is not known to affect function.
How to cite: pcDNAz-mBACEflag (C474A/C478A/C482A/C485A) was a gift from Gopal Thinakaran (Addgene plasmid # 26736 ; http://n2t.net/addgene:26736 ; RRID:Addgene_26736)
